Addgene plasmid #174047: Lenti-LucA
Purpose: Expresses mALG8 (ITYTWTRL) antigen as a fusion to luciferase and Cre recombinase
Depositing lab: Tyler Jacks. Depositing organization: Massachusetts Institute of Technology. Publication: Antigen dominance hierarchies shape TCF1(+) progenitor CD8 T cell phenotypes in tumors. Burger ML, Cruz AM, Crossland GE, Gaglia G, Ritch CC, Blatt SE, Bhutkar A, Canner D, Kienka T, Tavana SZ, Barandiaran AL, Garmilla A, Schenkel JM, Hillman M, de Los Rios Kobara I, Li A, Jaeger AM, Hwang WL, Westcott PMK, Manos MP, Holovatska MM, Hodi FS, Regev A, Santagata S, Jacks T. Cell. 2021 Sep 16;184(19):4996-5014.e26. doi: 10.1016/j.cell.2021.08.020. PubMed 34534464.
Backbone
  Vector backbone: Luc.Cre empty vector
  Backbone manufacturer: Addgene plasmid #20905
  Total vector size (bp): 10450
  Vector type: Mammalian Expression, Lentiviral, Cre/Lox, Luciferase
Growth in bacteria
  Bacterial resistance: Ampicillin, 100 μg/mL
  Growth temperature: 37°C
  Growth strain: NEB Stable
  Copy number: Unknown
Gene/Insert
  Gene/Insert name: LucA (alt name: mutant ALG8 neoantigen)
  Species: M. musculus (mouse)
  Insert size (bp): 1770
  Mutation: ALG8 alanine 506 to threonine
  GenBank ID: NM_199035.2
  Promoter: Human Ubiquitin C
  Tag / fusion protein: Luciferase (N terminal on insert)
  Cloning method: Gibson Cloning
  Sequencing primers: 5′ CGA TTT TGT GCC AGA GTC CTT CG; 3′ AGGCCTCGGGATTcctaggAACAGCGGTTT
Terms and licenses: Academic/Nonprofit Terms; Industry Terms: Not Available to Industry
Depositor comments: Visit https://dx.doi.org/10.2139/ssrn.3770111 for the preprint.
How to cite: Lenti-LucA was a gift from Tyler Jacks (Addgene plasmid # 174047 ; http://n2t.net/addgene:174047 ; RRID:Addgene_174047)
