[The description below was written by a language model from this plasmid's Addgene catalogue record and pLannotate feature annotations shown in this document.]
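Description:
Lenti-LucA is a roughly 10.45 kb HIV-1-based lentiviral transfer plasmid built on the Luc.Cre empty vector backbone, designed to deliver a luciferase-tagged tumor neoantigen together with Cre recombinase to mammalian cells. It is propagated in E. coli through a high-copy ColE1/pUC-type origin and selected with ampicillin via the β-lactamase gene. The viral genome is transcribed from a CMV enhancer/promoter fused to a truncated 5' LTR, an arrangement that typically makes genomic RNA production Tat-independent. It carries the standard packaging and transduction elements: the Ψ packaging signal with a gag fragment, the Rev response element for nuclear export of unspliced RNA, the cPPT/CTS, a WPRE to boost transcript stability and expression, and a truncated downstream LTR preceded by nef-derived sequence.

The payload consists of two independent expression units. The human ubiquitin C promoter drives firefly luciferase (luc+) fused at its C terminus to a short fragment of mouse Alg8 carrying the alanine 506 to threonine substitution, which encodes the mutant ALG8 neoantigen epitope. Luciferase therefore serves both as a carrier for the antigen and as a bioluminescent reporter. Downstream, the mouse PGK promoter drives Cre recombinase, which can recombine loxP-flanked alleles in transduced cells. No loxP sites are annotated in the vector itself, so Cre acts on host loci. According to the record, the construct expresses the mALG8 antigen alongside Cre, and the associated study examined CD8 T cell responses and antigen dominance in tumors. This fits use in Cre-activated mouse tumor models, where transduced cells would also express a defined, trackable neoantigen.
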