Features (pLannotate 1.2.2; 21 found; start..end, strand, type, name):
      1..200     +  promoter       CMV promoter: human cytomegalovirus (CMV) immediate early promoter
    218..398     +  LTR            5' LTR (truncated): truncated 5' long terminal repeat (LTR) from HIV-1
    445..570     +  misc_feature   HIV-1 Ψ: packaging signal of human immunodeficiency virus type 1
    554..892     +  CDS            HIV-1 gag (fragment): gag protein from human immunodeficiency virus 1; gag
   1067..1300    +  misc_feature   RRE: The Rev response element (RRE) of HIV-1 allows for Rev-dependent mRNA export from the nucleus to the cytoplasm.
   1677..1777    +  CDS            Rev (fragment): human immunodeficiency virus 1 (HIV-1) Rev protein; rev; enhances nuclear export of unspliced and incompletely spliced viral mRNAs
   1827..1944    +  misc_feature   cPPT/CTS: central polypurine tract and central termination sequence of HIV-1
   2085..3296    +  promoter       UbC promoter: human ubiquitin C promoter
   3343..4993    +  CDS            luciferase (fragment): firefly luciferase; luc+; enhanced luc+ version of the luciferase gene
   4993..5049    +  CDS            Alg8 (fragment): ALG8_MOUSE - Also known as Gm1089. Experimental evidence at transcript level: Swiss-Prot protein existence level 2. Adds the second glucose residue to the lipid-linked oligosaccharide precursor for N-linked glycosylation. Transfers glucose from dolichyl phosphate glucose (Dol-P-Glc) onto the lipid-linked oligosaccharide Glc(1)Man(9)GlcNAc(2)-PP-Dol before it is transferred to the nascent peptide (By similarity). Required for PKD1/Polycystin-1 maturation and localization to the plasma membrane of the primary cilia (PubMed:28375157). From Mus musculus (Mouse).
   5091..5583    +  promoter       PGK promoter: mouse phosphoglycerate kinase 1 promoter
   5640..6670    +  CDS            Cre (fragment): site-specific recombinase Cre is a site-specific recombinase from bacteriophage P1. Recombination occurs at loxP sequences.
   6723..7311    +  misc_feature   WPRE: woodchuck hepatitis virus posttranscriptional regulatory element
   7312..7331    +  misc_feature   MCS (fragment): pBluescript multiple cloning site
   7333..7833    +  CDS            nef (fragment): NEF_HV1LA - Experimental evidence at protein level: Swiss-Prot protein existence level 1. Extracellular Nef protein targets CD4(+) T-lymphocytes for apoptosis by interacting with CXCR4 surface receptors. From Human immunodeficiency virus type 1 group M subtype B (isolate Lai) (HIV-1).
   7840..8020    +  LTR            5' LTR (truncated): truncated 5' long terminal repeat (LTR) from HIV-1
   8082..8670    -  rep_origin     ori: high-copy-number ColE1/pMB1/pBR322/pUC origin of replication
   8841..9701    -  CDS            AmpR: β-lactamase; bla; confers resistance to ampicillin, carbenicillin, and related antibiotics
   9702..9806    -  promoter       AmpR promoter: bla
   9865..9917    -  misc_feature   bom (fragment): basis of mobility region from pBR322
  10072..10451   +  enhancer       CMV enhancer: human cytomegalovirus immediate early enhancer
>Addgene plasmid #174047 | Lenti-LucA | addgene full sequence | sequence record 345203 | Addgene NGS Result
GTGATGCGGTTTTGGCAGTACATCAATGGGCGTGGATAGCGGTTTGACTCACGGGGATTTCCAAGTCTCC
ACCCCATTGACGTCAATGGGAGTTTGTTTTGGCACCAAAATCAACGGGACTTTCCAAAATGTCGTAACAA
CTCCGCCCCATTGACGCAAATGGGCGGTAGGCGTGTACGGTGGGAGGTCTATATAAGCAGCGCGTTTTGC
CTGTACTGGGTCTCTCTGGTTAGACCAGATCTGAGCCTGGGAGCTCTCTGGCTAACTAGGGAACCCACTG
CTTAAGCCTCAATAAAGCTTGCCTTGAGTGCTTCAAGTAGTGTGTGCCCGTCTGTTGTGTGACTCTGGTA
ACTAGAGATCCCTCAGACCCTTTTAGTCAGTGTGGAAAATCTCTAGCAGTGGCGCCCGAACAGGGACTTG
AAAGCGAAAGGGAAACCAGAGGAGCTCTCTCGACGCAGGACTCGGCTTGCTGAAGCGCGCACGGCAAGAG
GCGAGGGGCGGCGACTGGTGAGTACGCCAAAAATTTTGACTAGCGGAGGCTAGAAGGAGAGAGATGGGTG
CGAGAGCGTCAGTATTAAGCGGGGGAGAATTAGATCGCGATGGGAAAAAATTCGGTTAAGGCCAGGGGGA
AAGAAAAAATATAAATTAAAACATATAGTATGGGCAAGCAGGGAGCTAGAACGATTCGCAGTTAATCCTG
GCCTGTTAGAAACATCAGAAGGCTGTAGACAAATACTGGGACAGCTACAACCATCCCTTCAGACAGGATC
AGAAGAACTTAGATCATTATATAATACAGTAGCAACCCTCTATTGTGTGCATCAAAGGATAGAGATAAAA
GACACCAAGGAAGCTTTAGACAAGATAGAGGAAGAGCAAAACAAAAGTAAGACCACCGCACAGCAAGCGG
CCGGCCGCTGATCTTCAGACCTGGAGGAGGAGATATGAGGGACAATTGGAGAAGTGAATTATATAAATAT
AAAGTAGTAAAAATTGAACCATTAGGAGTAGCACCCACCAAGGCAAAGAGAAGAGTGGTGCAGAGAGAAA
AAAGAGCAGTGGGAATAGGAGCTTTGTTCCTTGGGTTCTTGGGAGCAGCAGGAAGCACTATGGGCGCAGC
GTCAATGACGCTGACGGTACAGGCCAGACAATTATTGTCTGGTATAGTGCAGCAGCAGAACAATTTGCTG
AGGGCTATTGAGGCGCAACAGCATCTGTTGCAACTCACAGTCTGGGGCATCAAGCAGCTCCAGGCAAGAA
TCCTGGCTGTGGAAAGATACCTAAAGGATCAACAGCTCCTGGGGATTTGGGGTTGCTCTGGAAAACTCAT
TTGCACCACTGCTGTGCCTTGGAATGCTAGTTGGAGTAATAAATCTCTGGAACAGATTTGGAATCACACG
ACCTGGATGGAGTGGGACAGAGAAATTAACAATTACACAAGCTTAATACACTCCTTAATTGAAGAATCGC
AAAACCAGCAAGAAAAGAATGAACAAGAATTATTGGAATTAGATAAATGGGCAAGTTTGTGGAATTGGTT
TAACATAACAAATTGGCTGTGGTATATAAAATTATTCATAATGATAGTAGGAGGCTTGGTAGGTTTAAGA
ATAGTTTTTGCTGTACTTTCTATAGTGAATAGAGTTAGGCAGGGATATTCACCATTATCGTTTCAGACCC
ACCTCCCAACCCCGAGGGGACCCGACAGGCCCGAAGGAATAGAAGAAGAAGGTGGAGAGAGAGACAGAGA
CAGATCCATTCGATTAGTGAACGGATCGGCACTGCGTGCGCCAATTCTGCAGACAAATGGCAGTATTCAT
CCACAATTTTAAAAGAAAAGGGGGGATTGGGGGGTACAGTGCAGGGGAAAGAATAGTAGACATAATAGCA
ACAGACATACAAACTAAAGAATTACAAAAACAAATTACAAAAATTCAAAATTTTCGGGTTTATTACAGGG
ACAGCAGAGATCCAGTTTGGTTAGTACCGGGCCCGGGTCGACTAGTGATCAGTGTGAGGGAGTGTAAAGC
TGGTTTCAGAGATCCAGTTTGGTTAGTACCGGGCCCGCTCTAGACGGTTGATCTGGCCTCCGCGCCGGGT
TTTGGCGCCTCCCGCGGGCGCCCCCCTCCTCACGGCGAGCGCTGCCACGTCAGACGAAGGGCGCAGCGAG
CGTCCTGATCCTTCCGCCCGGACGCTCAGGACAGCGGCCCGCTGCTCATAAGACTCGGCCTTAGAACCCC
AGTATCAGCAGAAGGACATTTTAGGACGGGACTTGGGTGACTCTAGGGCACTGGTTTTCTTTCCAGAGAG
CGGAACAGGCGAGGAAAAGTAGTCCCTTCTCGGCGATTCTGCGGAGGGATCTCCGTGGGGCGGTGAACGC
CGATGATTATATAAGGACGCGCCGGGTGTGGCACAGCTAGTTCCGTCGCAGCCGGGATTTGGGTCGCGGT
TCTTGTTTGTGGATCGCTGTGATCGTCACTTGGTGAGTAGCGGGCTGCTGGGCTGGCCGGGGCTTTCGTG
GCCGCCGGGCCGCTCGGTGGGACGGAAGCGTGTGGAGAGACCGCCAAGGGCTGTAGTCTGGGTCCGCGAG
CAAGGTTGCCCTGAACTGGGGGTTGGGGGGAGCGCAGCAAAATGGCGGCTGTTCCCGAGTCTTGAATGGA
AGACGCTTGTGAGGCGGGCTGTGAGGTCGTTGAAACAAGGTGGGGGGCATGGTGGGCGGCAAGAACCCAA
GGTCTTGAGGCCTTCGCTAATGCGGGAAAGCTCTTATTCGGGTGAGATGGGCTGGGGCACCATCTGGGGA
CCCTGACGTGAAGTTTGTCACTGACTGGAGAACTCGGTTTGTCGTCTGTTGCGGGGGCGGCAGTTATGGC
GGTGCCGTTGGGCAGTGCACCCGTACCTTTGGGAGCGCGCGCCCTCGTCGTGTCGTGACGTCACCCGTTC
TGTTGGCTTATAATGCAGGGTGGGGCCACCTGCCGGTAGGTGTGCGGTAGGCTTTTCTCCGTCGCAGGAC
GCAGGGTTCGGGCCTAGGGTAGGCTCTCCTGAATCGACAGGCGCCGGACCTCTGGTGAGGGGAGGGATAA
GTGAGGCGTCAGTTTCTTTGGTCGGTTTTATGTACCTATCTTCTTAAGTAGCTGAAGCTCCGGTTTTGAA
CTATGCGCTCGGGGTTGGCGAGTGTGTTTTGTGAAGTTTTTTAGGCACCTTTTGAAATGTAATCATTTGG
GTCAATATGTAATTTTCAGTGTTAGACTAGTAAATTGTCCGCTAAATTCTGGCCGTTTTTGGCTTTTTTG
TTAGACGAAGCTAACGCGCTAGCTAACTCGAACGCTAGCTGTGCGATCGTTTATGGAAGACGCCAAAAAC
ATAAAGAAAGGCCCGGCGCCATTCTATCCGCTGGAAGATGGAACCGCTGGAGAGCAACTGCATAAGGCTA
TGAAGAGATACGCCCTGGTTCCTGGAACAATTGCTTTTACAGATGCACATATCGAGGTGGACATCACTTA
CGCTGAGTACTTCGAAATGTCCGTTCGGTTGGCAGAAGCTATGAAACGATATGGGCTGAATACAAATCAC
AGAATCGTCGTATGCAGTGAAAACTCTCTTCAATTCTTTATGCCGGTGTTGGGCGCGTTATTTATCGGAG
TTGCAGTTGCGCCCGCGAACGACATTTATAATGAACGTGAATTGCTCAACAGTATGGGCATTTCGCAGCC
TACCGTGGTGTTCGTTTCCAAAAAGGGGTTGCAAAAAATTTTGAACGTGCAAAAAAAGCTCCCAATCATC
CAAAAAATTATTATCATGGATTCTAAAACGGATTACCAGGGATTTCAGTCGATGTACACGTTCGTCACAT
CTCATCTACCTCCCGGTTTTAATGAATACGATTTTGTGCCAGAGTCCTTCGATAGGGACAAGACAATTGC
ACTGATCATGAACTCCTCTGGATCTACTGGTCTGCCTAAAGGTGTCGCTCTGCCTCATAGAACTGCCTGC
GTGAGATTCTCGCATGCCAGAGATCCTATTTTTGGCAATCAAATCATTCCGGATACTGCGATTTTAAGTG
TTGTTCCATTCCATCACGGTTTTGGAATGTTTACTACACTCGGATATTTGATATGTGGATTTCGAGTCGT
CTTAATGTATAGATTTGAAGAAGAGCTGTTTCTGAGGAGCCTTCAGGATTACAAGATTCAAAGTGCGCTG
CTGGTGCCAACCCTATTCTCCTTCTTCGCCAAAAGCACTCTGATTGACAAATACGATTTATCTAATTTAC
ACGAAATTGCTTCTGGTGGCGCTCCCCTCTCTAAGGAAGTCGGGGAAGCGGTTGCCAAGAGGTTCCATCT
GCCAGGTATCAGGCAAGGATATGGGCTCACTGAGACTACATCAGCTATTCTGATTACACCCGAGGGGGAT
GATAAACCGGGCGCGGTCGGTAAAGTTGTTCCATTTTTTGAAGCGAAGGTTGTGGATCTGGATACCGGGA
AAACGCTGGGCGTTAATCAAAGAGGCGAACTGTGTGTGAGAGGTCCTATGATTATGTCCGGTTATGTAAA
CAATCCGGAAGCGACCAACGCCTTGATTGACAAGGATGGATGGCTACATTCTGGAGACATAGCTTACTGG
GACGAAGACGAACACTTCTTCATCGTTGACCGCCTGAAGTCTCTGATTAAGTACAAAGGCTATCAGGTGG
CTCCCGCTGAATTGGAATCCATCTTGCTCCAACACCCCAACATCTTCGACGCAGGTGTCGCAGGTCTTCC
CGACGATGACGCCGGTGAACTTCCCGCCGCCGTTGTTGTTTTGGAGCACGGAAAGACGATGACGGAAAAA
GAGATCGTGGATTACGTCGCCAGTCAAGTAACAACCGCGAAAAAGTTGCGCGGAGGAGTTGTGTTTGTGG
ACGAAGTACCGAAAGGTCTTACCGGAAAACTCGACGCAAGAAAAATCAGAGAGATCCTCATAAAGGCCAA
GAAGGGCGGAAAGATCGCCGTGTGTGCAGTGGGCATCACATACACCTGGACCAGGCTGTATGCTTCAGTG
TTGACTGGCTAAAAACCGCTGTTCCTAGGAATCCCGAGGCCTATTCTACCGGGTAGGGGAGGCGCTTTTC
CCAAGGCAGTCTGGAGCATGCGCTTTAGCAGCCCCGCTGGGCACTTGGCGCTACACAAGTGGCCTCTGGC
CTCGCACACATTCCACATCCACCGGTAGGCGCCAACCGGCTCCGTTCTTTGGTGGCCCCTTCGCGCCACC
TTCTACTCCTCCCCTAGTCAGGAAGTTCCCCCCCGCCCCGCAGCTCGCGTCGTGCAGGACGTGACAAATG
GAAGTAGCACGTCTCACTAGTCTCGTGCAGATGGACAGCACCGCTGAGCAATGGAAGCGGGTAGGCCTTT
GGGGCAGCGGCCAATAGCAGCTTTGCTCCTTCGCTTTCTGGGCTCAGAGGCTGGGAAGGGGTGGGTCCGG
GGGCGGGCTCAGGGGCGGGCTCAGGGGCGGGGCGGGCGCCCGAAGGTCCTCCGGAGGCCCGGCATTCTGC
ACGCTTCAAAAGCGCACGTCTGCCGCGCTGTTCTCCTCTTCCTCATCTCCGGGAGACCCGACATTAGCGC
TACAGCTTAAGCGGACCATGCCCAAGAAGAAGAGGAAGGTGTCCAATTTACTGACCGTACACCAAAATTT
GCCTGCATTACCGGTCGATGCAACGAGTGATGAGGTTCGCAAGAACCTGATGGACATGTTCAGGGATCGC
CAGGCGTTTTCTGAGCATACCTGGAAAATGCTTCTGTCCGTTTGCCGGTCGTGGGCGGCATGGTGCAAGT
TGAATAACCGGAAATGGTTTCCCGCAGAACCTGAAGATGTTCGCGATTATCTTCTATATCTTCAGGCGCG
CGGTCTGGCAGTAAAAACTATCCAGCAACATTTGGGCCAGCTAAACATGCTTCATCGTCGGTCCGGGCTG
CCACGACCAAGTGACAGCAATGCTGTTTCACTGGTTATGCGGCGGATCCGAAAAGAAAACGTTGATGCCG
GTGAACGTGCAAAACAGGCTCTAGCGTTCGAACGCACTGATTTCGACCAGGTTCGTTCACTCATGGAAAA
TAGCGATCGCTGCCAGGATATACGTAATCTGGCATTTCTGGGGATTGCTTATAACACCCTGTTACGTATA
GCCGAAATTGCCAGGATCAGGGTTAAAGATATCTCACGTACTGACGGTGGGAGAATGTTAATCCATATTG
GCAGAACGAAAACGCTGGTTAGCACCGCAGGTGTAGAGAAGGCACTTAGCCTGGGGGTAACTAAACTGGT
CGAGCGATGGATTTCCGTCTCTGGTGTAGCTGATGATCCGAATAACTACCTGTTTTGCCGGGTCAGAAAA
AATGGTGTTGCCGCGCCATCTGCCACCAGCCAGCTATCAACTCGCGCCCTGGAAGGGATTTTTGAAGCAA
CTCATCGATTGATTTACGGCGCTAAGGATGACTCTGGTCAGAGATACCTGGCCTGGTCTGGACACAGTGC
CCGTGTCGGAGCCGCGCGAGATATGGCCCGCGCTGGAGTTTCAATACCGGAGATCATGCAAGCTGGTGGC
TGGACCAATGTAAATATTGTCATGAACTATATCCGTAACCTGGATAGTGAAACAGGGGCAATGGTGCGCC
TGCTGGAAGATGGCGATTAGAAACGTTGTTGTTTGGGGTTGAATTACTCTTCTAGACCGCGGCGCGCCCG
ATAATCAACCTCTGGATTACAAAATTTGTGAAAGATTGACTGGTATTCTTAACTATGTTGCTCCTTTTAC
GCTATGTGGATACGCTGCTTTAATGCCTTTGTATCATGCTATTGCTTCCCGTATGGCTTTCATTTTCTCC
TCCTTGTATAAATCCTGGTTGCTGTCTCTTTATGAGGAGTTGTGGCCCGTTGTCAGGCAACGTGGCGTGG
TGTGCACTGTGTTTGCTGACGCAACCCCCACTGGTTGGGGCATTGCCACCACCTGTCAGCTCCTTTCCGG
GACTTTCGCTTTCCCCCTCCCTATTGCCACGGCGGAACTCATCGCCGCCTGCCTTGCCCGCTGCTGGACA
GGGGCTCGGCTGTTGGGCACTGACAATTCCGTGGTGTTGTCGGGGAAATCATCGTCCTTTCCTTGGCTGC
TCGCCTGTGTTGCCACCTGGATTCTGCGCGGGACGTCCTTCTGCTACGTCCCTTCGGCCCTCAATCCAGC
GGACCTTCCTTCCCGCGGCCTGCTGCCGGCTCTGCGGCCTCTTCCGCGTCTTCGCCTTCGCCCTCAGACG
AGTCGGATCTCCCTTTGGGCCGCCTCCCCGCATCGATACCGTCGACCTCGATCGAGACCTAGAAAAACAT
GGAGCAATCACAAGTAGCAATACAGCAGCTACCAATGCTGATTGTGCCTGGCTAGAAGCACAAGAGGAGG
AGGAGGTGGGTTTTCCAGTCACACCTCAGGTACCTTTAAGACCAATGACTTACAAGGCAGCTGTAGATCT
TAGCCACTTTTTAAAAGAAAAGGGGGGACTGGAAGGGCTAATTCACTCCCAACGAAGACAAGATATCCTT
GATCTGTGGATCTACCACACACAAGGCTACTTCCCTGATTGGCAGAACTACACACCAGGGCCAGGGATCA
GATATCCACTGACCTTTGGATGGTGCTACAAGCTAGTACCAGTTGAGCAAGAGAAGGTAGAAGAAGCCAA
TGAAGGAGAGAACACCCGCTTGTTACACCCTGTGAGCCTGCATGGGATGGATGACCCGGAGAGAGAAGTA
TTAGAGTGGAGGTTTGACAGCCGCCTAGCATTTCATCACATGGCCCGAGAGCTGCATCCGGACTGTACTG
GGTCTCTCTGGTTAGACCAGATCTGAGCCTGGGAGCTCTCTGGCTAACTAGGGAACCCACTGCTTAAGCC
TCAATAAAGCTTGCCTTGAGTGCTTCAAGTAGTGTGTGCCCGTCTGTTGTGTGACTCTGGTAACTAGAGA
TCCCTCAGACCCTTTTAGTCAGTGTGGAAAATCTCTAGCAGCATGTGAGCAAAAGGCCAGCAAAAGGCCA
GGAACCGTAAAAAGGCCGCGTTGCTGGCGTTTTTCCATAGGCTCCGCCCCCCTGACGAGCATCACAAAAA
TCGACGCTCAAGTCAGAGGTGGCGAAACCCGACAGGACTATAAAGATACCAGGCGTTTCCCCCTGGAAGC
TCCCTCGTGCGCTCTCCTGTTCCGACCCTGCCGCTTACCGGATACCTGTCCGCCTTTCTCCCTTCGGGAA
GCGTGGCGCTTTCTCATAGCTCACGCTGTAGGTATCTCAGTTCGGTGTAGGTCGTTCGCTCCAAGCTGGG
CTGTGTGCACGAACCCCCCGTTCAGCCCGACCGCTGCGCCTTATCCGGTAACTATCGTCTTGAGTCCAAC
CCGGTAAGACACGACTTATCGCCACTGGCAGCAGCCACTGGTAACAGGATTAGCAGAGCGAGGTATGTAG
GCGGTGCTACAGAGTTCTTGAAGTGGTGGCCTAACTACGGCTACACTAGAAGAACAGTATTTGGTATCTG
CGCTCTGCTGAAGCCAGTTACCTTCGGAAAAAGAGTTGGTAGCTCTTGATCCGGCAAACAAACCACCGCT
GGTAGCGGTGGTTTTTTTGTTTGCAAGCAGCAGATTACGCGCAGAAAAAAAGGATCTCAAGAAGATCCTT
TGATCTTTTCTACGGGGTCTGACGCTCAGTGGAACGAAAACTCACGTTAAGGGATTTTGGTCATGAGATT
ATCAAAAAGGATCTTCACCTAGATCCTTTTAAATTAAAAATGAAGTTTTAAATCAATCTAAAGTATATAT
GAGTAAACTTGGTCTGACAGTTACCAATGCTTAATCAGTGAGGCACCTATCTCAGCGATCTGTCTATTTC
GTTCATCCATAGTTGCCTGACTCCCCGTCGTGTAGATAACTACGATACGGGAGGGCTTACCATCTGGCCC
CAGTGCTGCAATGATACCGCGAGACCCACGCTCACCGGCTCCAGATTTATCAGCAATAAACCAGCCAGCC
GGAAGGGCCGAGCGCAGAAGTGGTCCTGCAACTTTATCCGCCTCCATCCAGTCTATTAATTGTTGCCGGG
AAGCTAGAGTAAGTAGTTCGCCAGTTAATAGTTTGCGCAACGTTGTTGCCATTGCTACAGGCATCGTGGT
GTCACGCTCGTCGTTTGGTATGGCTTCATTCAGCTCCGGTTCCCAACGATCAAGGCGAGTTACATGATCC
CCCATGTTGTGCAAAAAAGCGGTTAGCTCCTTCGGTCCTCCGATCGTTGTCAGAAGTAAGTTGGCCGCAG
TGTTATCACTCATGGTTATGGCAGCACTGCATAATTCTCTTACTGTCATGCCATCCGTAAGATGCTTTTC
TGTGACTGGTGAGTACTCAACCAAGTCATTCTGAGAATAGTGTATGCGGCGACCGAGTTGCTCTTGCCCG
GCGTCAATACGGGATAATACCGCGCCACATAGCAGAACTTTAAAAGTGCTCATCATTGGAAAACGTTCTT
CGGGGCGAAAACTCTCAAGGATCTTACCGCTGTTGAGATCCAGTTCGATGTAACCCACTCGTGCACCCAA
CTGATCTTCAGCATCTTTTACTTTCACCAGCGTTTCTGGGTGAGCAAAAACAGGAAGGCAAAATGCCGCA
AAAAAGGGAATAAGGGCGACACGGAAATGTTGAATACTCATACTCTTCCTTTTTCAATATTATTGAAGCA
TTTATCAGGGTTATTGTCTCATGAGCGGATACATATTTGAATGTATTTAGAAAAATAAACAAATAGGGGT
TCCGCGCACATTTCCCCGAAAAGTGCCACCTGACGTCGACGGATCGGGAGATCTCCCGATCCCCTATGGT
GCACTCTCAGTACAATCTGCTCTGATGCCGCATAGTTAAGCCAGTATCTGCTCCCTGCTTGTGTGTTGGA
GGTCGCTGAGTAGTGCGCGAGCAAAATTTAAGCTACAACAAGGCAAGGCTTGACCGACAATTGCATGAAG
AATCTGCTTAGGGTTAGGCGTTTTGCGCTGCTTCGCGATGTACGGGCCAGATATACGCGTTGACATTGAT
TATTGACTAGTTATTAATAGTAATCAATTACGGGGTCATTAGTTCATAGCCCATATATGGAGTTCCGCGT
TACATAACTTACGGTAAATGGCCCGCCTGGCTGACCGCCCAACGACCCCCGCCCATTGACGTCAATAATG
ACGTATGTTCCCATAGTAACGCCAATAGGGACTTTCCATTGACGTCAATGGGTGGAGTATTTACGGTAAA
CTGCCCACTTGGCAGTACATCAAGTGTATCATATGCCAAGTACGCCCCCTATTGACGTCAATGACGGTAA
ATGGCCCGCCTGGCATTATGCCCAGTACATGACCTTATGGGACTTTCCTACTTGGCAGTACATCTACGTA
TTAGTCATCGCTATTACCATG
